Addgene plasmid #51993: Nano-lantern(ATP1)/pENTR1A
Purpose: Gateway entry vector for Nano-lantern-based luminescent ATP indicator
Depositing lab: Takeharu Nagai. Depositing organization: The University of Osaka. Publication: Luminescent proteins for high-speed single-cell and whole-body imaging. Saito K, Chang YF, Horikawa K, Hatsugai N, Higuchi Y, Hashida M, Yoshida Y, Matsuda T, Arai Y, Nagai T. Nat Commun. 2012;3:1262. doi: 10.1038/ncomms2248. PubMed 23232392.
Backbone
  Vector backbone: pENTR1A
  Backbone manufacturer: Invitrogen
  Vector type: entry vector
Growth in bacteria
  Bacterial resistance: Kanamycin, 50 μg/mL
  Growth temperature: 37°C
  Growth strain: DH5alpha
  Copy number: High Copy
Gene/Insert
  Gene/Insert name: Nano-lantern_ATP1
  Species: Synthetic
  Insert size (bp): 2000
  Mutation: S257G in Rluc8
  Cloning method: Restriction Enzyme; 5′ cloning site BamHI (not destroyed); 3′ cloning site EcoRI (not destroyed)
  Sequencing primers: 5′ pENTR-F; 3′ pENTR-R
Terms and licenses: Academic/Nonprofit Terms; Industry Terms: Not Available to Industry
Depositor comments: GenBank accession number: JN859502. Although they differ by only three N-terminal amino acidsin the RLuc8-S257G moiety, their dynamic range and brightness were vastly different. Nano-lantern (ATP1) exhibited enough dynamic range (200%) for functional imaging, and was 1.5-fold brighter than Nano-lantern (ATP0) at ATP-saturating condition. They had similar affinities for ATP.
How to cite: Nano-lantern(ATP1)/pENTR1A was a gift from Takeharu Nagai (Addgene plasmid # 51993 ; http://n2t.net/addgene:51993 ; RRID:Addgene_51993)
