[The description below was written by a language model from this plasmid's Addgene catalogue record.]
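Description:
Nano-lantern(ATP1)/pENTR1A is a Gateway entry clone built on the Invitrogen pENTR1A backbone and carrying the coding sequence for a luminescent ATP indicator. It is maintained in E. coli as a high-copy plasmid under kanamycin selection. As an entry vector, pENTR1A places the insert between attL recombination sites, so the open reading frame can be moved by LR recombination into any compatible destination vector. The entry clone itself is not meant to drive expression; the record lists no promoter for the insert, and expression control, host range and any additional tags would come from the destination vector chosen.

The insert, Nano-lantern_ATP1, is a synthetic sequence of about 2 kb cloned between BamHI and EcoRI sites, both of which remain intact. It belongs to the Nano-lantern family of bright luminescent proteins and contains an Rluc8 (Renilla luciferase variant) moiety carrying the S257G mutation. The record does not spell out the other domains of the sensor, such as the ATP-binding element or the fluorescent acceptor. According to the depositor's comments, ATP1 differs from the related ATP0 version by only three N-terminal amino acids in the RLuc8-S257G portion. Despite this small difference, it shows a dynamic range of about 200%, sufficient for functional imaging, and is roughly 1.5-fold brighter at saturating ATP, while the two have similar ATP affinity. The construct serves as a starting point for generating expression vectors for luminescence-based ATP imaging, in line with the associated work on single-cell and whole-body imaging.
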