>Addgene plasmid #51993 | Nano-lantern(ATP1)/pENTR1A | depositor partial sequence | sequence record 80031 | insert
GGATCCGATGGTGAGCAAGGGCGAGGAGCTGTTCACCGGGGTGGTGCCCATCCTGGTCGAGCTGGACGGC
GACGTAAACGGCCACAAGTTCAGCGTGTCCGGCGAGGGCGAGGGCGATGCCACCTACGGCAAGCTGACCC
TGAAGCTGATCTGCACCACCGGCAAGCTGCCCGTGCCCTGGCCCACCCTCGTGACCACCCTGGGCTACGG
CCTGCAGTGCTTCGCCCGCTACCCCGACCACATGAAGCAGCACGACTTCTTCAAGTCCGCCATGCCCGAA
GGCTACGTCCAGGAGCGCACCATCTTCTTCAAGGACGACGGCAACTACAAGACCCGCGCCGAGGTGAAGT
TCGAGGGCGACACCCTGGTGAACCGCATCGAGCTGAAGGGCATCGACTTCAAGGAGGACGGCAACATCCT
GGGGCACAAGCTGGAGTACAACTACAACAGCCACAACGTCTATATCACCGCCGACAAGCAGAAGAACGGC
ATCAAGGCCAACTTCAAGATCCGCCACAACATCGAGGACGGCGGCGTGCAGCTCGCCGACCACTACCAGC
AGAACACCCCCATCGGCGACGGCCCCGTGCTGCTGCCCGACAACCACTACCTGAGCTACCAGTCCAAGCT
GAGCAAAGACCCCAACGAGAAGCGCGATCACATGGTCCTGCTGGAGTTCGTGACCGCCGCCGGGGGTACC
ATGACCAGCAAGGTGTACGACCCCGAGCAGAGGAAGAGGATGATCACCGGCCCCCAGTGGTGGGCCAGGT
GCAAGCAGATGAACGTGCTGGACAGCTTCATCAACTACTACGACAGCGAGAAGCACGCCGAGAACGCCGT
GATCTTCCTGCACGGCAACGCCACTAGCAGCTACCTGTGGAGGCACGTGGTGCCCCACATCGAGCCCGTG
GCCAGGTGCATCATCCCCGATCTGATCGGCATGGGCAAGAGCGGCAAGAGCGGCAACGGCAGCTACAGGC
TGCTGGACCACTACAAGTACCTGACCGCCTGGTTCGAGCTTCTGAACCTGCCCAAGAAGATCATCTTCGT
GGGCCACGACTGGGGCGCCGCCCTGGCCTTCCACTACGCCTACGAGCACCAGGACAGGATCAAGGCCATC
GTGCACATGGAGAGCGTGGTGGACGTGATCGAGAGCTGGGACGAGTGGCCAGACATCGAGGAGGACATCG
CCCTGATCAAGAGCGAGGAGGGCGAGAAGATGGTGCTGGAGAACAACTTCTTCGTGGAGACCGTGCTGCC
CAGCAAGATCATGAGAAAGCTGGAGCCCGAGGAGTTCGCCGCCTACCTGGAGCCCTTCAAGGAGAAGGGC
GAGGTGAGAAGACCCACCCTGAGCTGGCCCAGAGAGATCCCCCTGGTGAAGGGCCCATGGATGAAAACTG
TGAAAGTGAATATAACAACCCCTGATGGGCCAGTCTACGACGCTGATATCGAGATGGTGTCCGTGCGGGC
CGAGAGTGGTGATCTCGGCATCCTCCCCGGTCACATTCCCACAAAGGCCCCACTGAAGATCGGAGCTGTG
CGGCTGAAGAAGGACGGCCAAACCGAGATGGTCGCAGTCTCAGGCGGCACTGTTGAAGTGCGGCCTGACC
ACGTTACCATTAATGCTCAAGCCGCTGAAACAGCCGAAGGAATCGACAAAGAGAGAGCAGAAGCCGCAAG
ACAGAGGGCCCAGGAGCGGCTGAACTCTCAATCCGATGACACCGATATTCGCCGGGCCGAGCTGGCACTG
CAGAGGGCCCTGAACAGACTGGACGTGGCTGGGAAGGCAAACGAGCTCGGCAAGCCCGACGTGGTGCAGA
TCGTGAGAAACTACAACGCCTACCTGAGAGCCAGCGACGACCTGCCCAAGCTGTTCATCGAGGGTGACCC
CGGCTTCTTCAGCAACGCCATCGTGGAGGGCGCCAAGAAGTTCCCCAACACCGAGTTCGTGAAGGTGAAG
GGCCTGCACTTCCTCCAGGAGGACGCCCCCGACGAGATGGGCAAGTACATCAAGAGCTTCGTGGAGAGAG
TGCTGAAGAACGAGCAGTAAGAATTC
