>Addgene plasmid #51993 | Nano-lantern(ATP1)/pENTR1A | addgene partial sequence | sequence record 81350 | pENTR-F 5'-CTACAAACTCTTCCTGTTAGTTAG-3'
ATTTTGACTGATAGTGACCTGTTCGTTGCAACAAATTGATAAGCAATGCTTTTTTATAATGCCAACTTTG
TACAAAAAAGCAGGCTTTAAAGGAACCAATTCAGTCGACTGGATCCGATGGTGAGCAAGGGCGAGGAGCT
GTTCACCGGGGTGGTGCCCATCCTGGTCGAGCTGGACGGCGACGTAAACGGCCACAAGTTCAGCGTGTCC
GGCGAGGGCGAGGGCGATGCCACCTACGGCAAGCTGACCCTGAAGCTGATCTGCACCACCGGCAAGCTGC
CCGTGCCCTGGCCCACCCTCGTGACCACCCTGGGCTACGGCCTGCAGTGCTTCGCCCGCTACCCCGACCA
CATGAAGCAGCACGACTTCTTCAAGTCCGCCATGCCCGAAGGCTACGTCCAGGAGCGCACCATCTTCTTC
AAGGACGACGGCAACTACAAGACCCGCGCCGAGGTGAAGTTCGAGGGCGACACCCTGGTGAACCGCATCG
AGCTGAAGGGCATCGACTTCAAGGAGGACGGCAACATCCTGGGGCACAAGCTGGAGTACAACTACAACAG
CCACAACGTCTATATCACCGCCGACAAGCAGAAGAACGGCATCAAGGCCAACTTCAAGATCCGCCACAAC
ATCGAGGACGGCGGCGTGCAGCTCGCCGACCACTACCAGCAGAACACCCCCATCGGCGACGGCCCCGTGC
TGCTGCCCGACAACCACTACCTGAGCTACCAGTCCAAGCTGAGCAAAGACCCCAACGAGAAGCGCGATCA
CATGGTCCTGCTGGAGTTCGTGACCGCCGCCGGGGGTACCATGACCAGCAAGGTGTACGA
