>Addgene plasmid #51993 | Nano-lantern(ATP1)/pENTR1A | addgene partial sequence | sequence record 81780 | EGFP-C 5'-CATGGTCCTGCTGGAGTTCGTG-3'
ACCCCGAGCAGAGGAAGAGGATGATCACCGGCCCCCAGTGGTGGGCCAGGTGCAAGCAGATGAACGTGCT
GGACAGCTTCATCAACTACTACGACAGCGAGAAGCACGCCGAGAACGCCGTGATCTTCCTGCACGGCAAC
GCCACTAGCAGCTACCTGTGGAGGCACGTGGTGCCCCACATCGAGCCCGTGGCCAGGTGCATCATCCCCG
ATCTGATCGGCATGGGCAAGAGCGGCAAGAGCGGCAACGGCAGCTACAGGCTGCTGGACCACTACAAGTA
CCTGACCGCCTGGTTCGAGCTTCTGAACCTGCCCAAGAAGATCATCTTCGTGGGCCACGACTGGGGCGCC
GCCCTGGCCTTCCACTACGCCTACGAGCACCAGGACAGGATCAAGGCCATCGTGCACATGGAGAGCGTGG
TGGACGTGATCGAGAGCTGGGACGAGTGGCCAGACATCGAGGAGGACATCGCCCTGATCAAGAGCGAGGA
GGGCGAGAAGATGGTGCTGGAGAACAACTTCTTCGTGGAGACCGTGCTGCCCAGCAAGATCATGAGAAAG
CTGGAGCCCGAGGAGTTCGCCGCCTACCTGGAGCCCTTCAAGGAGAAGGGCGAGGTGAGAAGACCCACCC
TGAGCTGGCCCAGAGAGATCCCCCTGGTGAAGGGCCCATGGATGAAAACTGTGAAAGTGAATATAACAAC
CCCTGATGGGCCAGTCTACGACGCTGATATCGAGATGGTGTCCGTGCGGGCCGAGAGTGGTGATCTCGGC
ATCCTCCCCGGTCACATTCCCACAAAGGCCCCACTGAAGATCGGAGCTGTGCGGCTGAAGAAGGACGGCC
AAACCGAGATGGTCGCAGTCTCAGGCGGCACTGTTGAAGTGCGG
