>Addgene plasmid #51993 | Nano-lantern(ATP1)/pENTR1A | addgene partial sequence | sequence record 81781 | pENTR1A-3 5'-GTAACATCAGAGATTTTGAGACAC-3'
TTTTATTTTGACTGATAGTGACCTGTTCGTTGCAACAAATTGATAAGCAATGCTTTCTTATAATGCCAAC
TTTGTACAAGAAAGCTGGGTCTAGATATCTCGAGTGCGGCCGCGAATTCTTACTGCTCGTTCTTCAGCAC
TCTCTCCACGAAGCTCTTGATGTACTTGCCCATCTCGTCGGGGGCGTCCTCCTGGAGGAAGTGCAGGCCC
TTCACCTTCACGAACTCGGTGTTGGGGAACTTCTTGGCGCCCTCCACGATGGCGTTGCTGAAGAAGCCGG
GGTCACCCTCGATGAACAGCTTGGGCAGGTCGTCGCTGGCTCTCAGGTAGGCGTTGTAGTTTCTCACGAT
CTGCACCACGTCGGGCTTGCCGAGCTCGTTTGCCTTCCCAGCCACGTCCAGTCTGTTCAGGGCCCTCTGC
AGTGCCAGCTCGGCCCGGCGAATATCGGTGTCATCGGATTGAGAGTTCAGCCGCTCCTGGGCCCTCTGTC
TTGCGGCTTCTGCTCTCTCTTTGTCGATTCCTTCGGCTGTTTCAGCGGCTTGAGCATTAATGGTAACGTG
GTCAGGCCGCACTTCAACAGTGCCGCCTGAGACTGCGACCATCTCGGTTTGGCCGTCCTTCTTCAGCCGC
ACAGCTCCGATCTTCAGTGGGGCCTTTGTGGGAATGTGACCGGGGAGGATGCCGAGATCACCACTCTCGG
CCCGCACGGACACCATCTCGATATCAGCGTCGTAGACTGGCCCATCAGGGGTTGTTATATTCACTTTCAC
AGTTTTCATCCATGGGCCCTTCACCAGGGGGATCTCTCTGGGCCAGCTCAGGGTGGGTCTTCTCACCTCG
CCCTTCTCCTTGAA
